Addgene plasmid #213706: pTST-EGFP-GPIBY55
Purpose: Express the affinity sorting tag TST-EGFP- GPIBY55.
Depositing lab: Qilai Huang. Depositing organization: Shandong University. Publication: A Gene Transfer-Positive Cell Sorting System Utilizing Membrane-Anchoring Affinity Tag. Yang L, Cui L, Ma S, Zuo Q, Huang Q. Front Bioeng Biotechnol. 2022 Jun 16;10:930966. doi: 10.3389/fbioe.2022.930966. eCollection 2022. PubMed 35782508.
Backbone
  Vector backbone: pEGFP-C2
  Vector type: Mammalian Expression
  Selectable markers: Neomycin (select with G418)
Growth in bacteria
  Bacterial resistance: Kanamycin, 50 μg/mL
  Growth temperature: 37°C
  Growth strain: DH5alpha
  Copy number: High Copy
Gene/Insert
  Gene/Insert name: EGFP
  Species: Synthetic
  Promoter: CMV
  Tag / fusion protein: Twin-strep-tag (N terminal on insert)
  Cloning method: Restriction Enzyme; 5′ cloning site AgeI (not destroyed); 3′ cloning site BgllI (not destroyed)
Terms and licenses: Academic/Nonprofit Terms; Industry Terms: Not Available to Industry
How to cite: pTST-EGFP-GPIBY55 was a gift from Qilai Huang (Addgene plasmid # 213706 ; http://n2t.net/addgene:213706 ; RRID:Addgene_213706)
