[The description below was written by a language model from this plasmid's Addgene catalogue record and pLannotate feature annotations shown in this document.]
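Description:
pTST-EGFP-GPIBY55 is a 5,024 bp mammalian expression plasmid built on the pEGFP-C2 backbone. It produces a cell-surface affinity sorting tag. The CMV immediate-early enhancer and promoter drive a single fusion open reading frame, which ends at an SV40 polyadenylation signal. The feature table shows that this reading frame begins with a short N-terminal fragment of human CD160 (also called BY55), whose position suggests it supplies the secretion signal peptide. Next come the Twin-Strep-tag (only partly annotated), EGFP, and a C-terminal CD160/BY55 fragment. As the construct name implies, this last fragment provides the GPI-attachment signal. Together these parts would be expected to route the protein through the secretory pathway and anchor it by a GPI lipid to the outer face of the plasma membrane. The Twin-Strep-tag would then be exposed for capture by Strep-Tactin, and EGFP would report expression by fluorescence. A residual multiple cloning site lies just downstream of the fusion.

In bacteria the plasmid replicates from a high-copy ColE1/pUC-type origin, and it also carries an f1 origin. A single Tn5 NeoR/KanR gene is placed behind tandem bacterial (bla) and SV40 early promoters and is followed by the HSV TK poly(A) signal. It confers kanamycin resistance in E. coli and G418 resistance in mammalian cells. The short ble, large T antigen and bGH poly(A) fragments in the annotation are probably backbone remnants or partial matches, not functional elements. According to the record and its associated publication title, the construct is used to express this membrane-anchored tag so that cells that have taken up transferred DNA can be identified and affinity-sorted.
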