Features (pLannotate 1.2.2; 17 found; start..end, strand, type, name):
     61..364     +  enhancer       CMV enhancer: human cytomegalovirus immediate early enhancer
    365..568     +  promoter       CMV promoter: human cytomegalovirus (CMV) immediate early promoter
    609..683     +  CDS            CD160 (fragment): BY55_HUMAN - Also known as BY55 From Homo sapiens (Human).
    690..713     +  CDS            Twin-Strep-tag (fragment): two Strep-Tag®II moieties connected by a linker for enhanced binding to Strep-Tactin®, an engineered form of streptavidin (Schmidt et al., 2013)
    786..1502    +  CDS            EGFP: EGFP is a basic (constitutively fluorescent) green fluorescent protein published in 1996, derived from Aequorea victoria. It is reported to be a rapidly-maturing weak dimer with moderate acid sensitivity.
   1521..1628    +  CDS            CD160 (fragment): BY55_HUMAN - Also known as BY55 From Homo sapiens (Human).
   1632..1688    +  misc_feature   MCS: multiple cloning site
   1705..1789    +  CDS            large T antigen (fragment): large T antigen from SV40 (simian virus 40)
   1812..1933    +  polyA_signal   SV40 poly(A) signal: SV40 polyadenylation signal
   1967..2395    -  rep_origin     f1 ori (sequence partly withheld): f1 bacteriophage origin of replication; arrow indicates direction of (+) strand synthesis
   2422..2526    +  promoter       AmpR promoter: bla
   2528..2885    +  promoter       SV40 promoter: SV40 enhancer and early promoter
   2920..3714    +  CDS            NeoR/KanR: aminoglycoside phosphotransferase from Tn5; aph(3')-II (or nptII); confers resistance to neomycin, kanamycin, and G418 (Geneticin®)
   3735..3887    +  CDS            ble (fragment): BLE_KLEPN - Experimental evidence at protein level: Swiss-Prot protein existence level 1. Binding protein with a strong affinity to the bleomycin family of antibiotics. Binds to CL990; an antimitotic-antibiotic compound. From Klebsiella pneumoniae.
   3946..3993    +  polyA_signal   HSV TK poly(A) signal: herpes simplex virus thymidine kinase polyadenylation signal (Cole and Stacy, 1985)
   4084..4100    -  polyA_signal   bGH poly(A) signal (fragment): bovine growth hormone polyadenylation signal
   4322..4910    +  rep_origin     ori: high-copy-number ColE1/pMB1/pBR322/pUC origin of replication
>Addgene plasmid #213706 | pTST-EGFP-GPIBY55 | addgene full sequence | sequence record 422936 | Addgene NGS Result
TAGTTATTAATAGTAATCAATTACGGGGTCATTAGTTCATAGCCCATATATGGAGTTCCGCGTTACATAA
CTTACGGTAAATGGCCCGCCTGGCTGACCGCCCAACGACCCCCGCCCATTGACGTCAATAATGACGTATG
TTCCCATAGTAACGCCAATAGGGACTTTCCATTGACGTCAATGGGTGGAGTATTTACGGTAAACTGCCCA
CTTGGCAGTACATCAAGTGTATCATATGCCAAGTACGCCCCCTATTGACGTCAATGACGGTAAATGGCCC
GCCTGGCATTATGCCCAGTACATGACCTTATGGGACTTTCCTACTTGGCAGTACATCTACGTATTAGTCA
TCGCTATTACCATGGTGATGCGGTTTTGGCAGTACATCAATGGGCGTGGATAGCGGTTTGACTCACGGGG
ATTTCCAAGTCTCCACCCCATTGACGTCAATGGGAGTTTGTTTTGGCACCAAAATCAACGGGACTTTCCA
AAATGTCGTAACAACTCCGCCCCATTGACGCAAATGGGCGGTAGGCGTGTACGGTGGGAGGTCTATATAA
GCAGAGCTGGTTTAGTGAACCGTCAGATCCGCTAGCGCTACCGGTACCATGCTGCTGGAGCCTGGCAGAG
GCTGCTGCGCTCTGGCCATCCTGCTGGCCATCGTGGACATCCAGAGCGGAGGCAGCGCCTGGAGCCACCC
TCAGTTCGAGAAAGGAGGAGGCAGCGGCGGCGGAAGCGGAGGCTCCGCTTGGTCCCACCCACAGTTCGAA
AAGCCGGTCGCCACCATGGTGAGCAAGGGCGAGGAGCTGTTCACCGGGGTGGTGCCCATCCTGGTCGAGC
TGGACGGCGACGTAAACGGCCACAAGTTCAGCGTGTCCGGCGAGGGCGAGGGCGATGCCACCTACGGCAA
GCTGACCCTGAAGTTCATCTGCACCACCGGCAAGCTGCCCGTGCCCTGGCCCACCCTCGTGACCACCCTG
ACCTACGGCGTGCAGTGCTTCAGCCGCTACCCCGACCACATGAAGCAGCACGACTTCTTCAAGTCCGCCA
TGCCCGAAGGCTACGTCCAGGAGCGCACCATCTTCTTCAAGGACGACGGCAACTACAAGACCCGCGCCGA
GGTGAAGTTCGAGGGCGACACCCTGGTGAACCGCATCGAGCTGAAGGGCATCGACTTCAAGGAGGACGGC
AACATCCTGGGGCACAAGCTGGAGTACAACTACAACAGCCACAACGTCTATATCATGGCCGACAAGCAGA
AGAACGGCATCAAGGTGAACTTCAAGATCCGCCACAACATCGAGGACGGCAGCGTGCAGCTCGCCGACCA
CTACCAGCAGAACACCCCCATCGGCGACGGCCCCGTGCTGCTGCCCGACAACCACTACCTGAGCACCCAG
TCCGCCCTGAGCAAAGACCCCAACGAGAAGCGCGATCACATGGTCCTGCTGGAGTTCGTGACCGCCGCCG
GGATCACTCTCGGCATGGACGAGCTGTACAAGTCCGGCCGGACTCAGATCCGGCAGCACCTGGAGTTCAG
CCACAACGAGGGCACCCTGAGCAGCGGCTTCCTCCAGGAGAAGGTGTGGGTGATGCTGGTGACCAGCCTG
GTGGCTCTCCAGGCCCTGTAGAGATCTCGAGCTCAAGCTTCGAATTCTGCAGTCGACGGTACCGCGGGCC
CGGGATCCACCGGATCTAGATAACTGATCATAATCAGCCATACCACATTTGTAGAGGTTTTACTTGCTTT
AAAAAACCTCCCACACCTCCCCCTGAACCTGAAACATAAAATGAATGCAATTGTTGTTGTTAACTTGTTT
ATTGCAGCTTATAATGGTTACAAATAAAGCAATAGCATCACAAATTTCACAAATAAAGCATTTTTTTCAC
TGCATTCTAGTTGTGGTTTGTCCAAACTCATCAATGTATCTTAACGCGTAAATTGTAAGCGTTAATATTT
TGTTAAAATTCGCGTTAAATTTTTGTTAAATCAGCTCATTTTTTAACCAATAGGCCGAAATCGGCAAAAT
CCCTTATAAATCAAAAGAATAGACCGAGATAGGGT
[37 nt withheld, positions 2066-2102]
AAAGAACGTGGACTCCAACGTCAAAGG
[49 nt withheld, positions 2130-2178]
T
[91 nt withheld, positions 2180-2270]
G
[124 nt withheld, positions 2272-2395]
CAGGTGGCACTTTTCGGGGAAATGTGCGCGGAACCCCTATTTGTTTATTTTTCTAAATACATTCAAATAT
GTATCCGCTCATGAGACAATAACCCTGATAAATGCTTCAATAATATTGAAAAAGGAAGAGTCCTGAGGCG
GAAAGAACCAGCTGTGGAATGTGTGTCAGTTAGGGTGTGGAAAGTCCCCAGGCTCCCCAGCAGGCAGAAG
TATGCAAAGCATGCATCTCAATTAGTCAGCAACCAGGTGTGGAAAGTCCCCAGGCTCCCCAGCAGGCAGA
AGTATGCAAAGCATGCATCTCAATTAGTCAGCAACCATAGTCCCGCCCCTAACTCCGCCCATCCCGCCCC
TAACTCCGCCCAGTTCCGCCCATTCTCCGCCCCATGGCTGACTAATTTTTTTTATTTATGCAGAGGCCGA
GGCCGCCTCGGCCTCTGAGCTATTCCAGAAGTAGTGAGGAGGCTTTTTTGGAGGCCTAGGCTTTTGCAAA
GATCGATCAAGAGACAGGATGAGGATCGTTTCGCATGATTGAACAAGATGGATTGCACGCAGGTTCTCCG
GCCGCTTGGGTGGAGAGGCTATTCGGCTATGACTGGGCACAACAGACAATCGGCTGCTCTGATGCCGCCG
TGTTCCGGCTGTCAGCGCAGGGGCGCCCGGTTCTTTTTGTCAAGACCGACCTGTCCGGTGCCCTGAATGA
ACTGCAAGACGAGGCAGCGCGGCTATCGTGGCTGGCCACGACGGGCGTTCCTTGCGCAGCTGTGCTCGAC
GTTGTCACTGAAGCGGGAAGGGACTGGCTGCTATTGGGCGAAGTGCCGGGGCAGGATCTCCTGTCATCTC
ACCTTGCTCCTGCCGAGAAAGTATCCATCATGGCTGATGCAATGCGGCGGCTGCATACGCTTGATCCGGC
TACCTGCCCATTCGACCACCAAGCGAAACATCGCATCGAGCGAGCACGTACTCGGATGGAAGCCGGTCTT
GTCGATCAGGATGATCTGGACGAAGAGCATCAGGGGCTCGCGCCAGCCGAACTGTTCGCCAGGCTCAAGG
CGAGCATGCCCGACGGCGAGGATCTCGTCGTGACCCATGGCGATGCCTGCTTGCCGAATATCATGGTGGA
AAATGGCCGCTTTTCTGGATTCATCGACTGTGGCCGGCTGGGTGTGGCGGACCGCTATCAGGACATAGCG
TTGGCTACCCGTGATATTGCTGAAGAGCTTGGCGGCGAATGGGCTGACCGCTTCCTCGTGCTTTACGGTA
TCGCCGCTCCCGATTCGCAGCGCATCGCCTTCTATCGCCTTCTTGACGAGTTCTTCTGAGCGGGACTCTG
GGGTTCGAAATGACCGACCAAGCGACGCCCAACCTGCCATCACGAGATTTCGATTCCACCGCCGCCTTCT
ATGAAAGGTTGGGCTTCGGAATCGTTTTCCGGGACGCCGGCTGGATGATCCTCCAGCGCGGGGATCTCAT
GCTGGAGTTCTTCGCCCACCCTAGGGGGAGGCTAACTGAAACACGGAAGGAGACAATACCGGAAGGAACC
CGCGCTATGACGGCAATAAAAAGACAGAATAAAACGCACGGTGTTGGGTCGTTTGTTCATAAACGCGGGG
TTCGGTCCCAGGGCTGGCACTCTGTCGATACCCCACCGAGACCCCATTGGGGCCAATACGCCCGCGTTTC
TTCCTTTTCCCCACCCCACCCCCCAAGTTCGGGTGAAGGCCCAGGGCTCGCAGCCAACGTCGGGGCGGCA
GGCCCTGCCATAGCCTCAGGTTACTCATATATACTTTAGATTGATTTAAAACTTCATTTTTAATTTAAAA
GGATCTAGGTGAAGATCCTTTTTGATAATCTCATGACCAAAATCCCTTAACGTGAGTTTTCGTTCCACTG
AGCGTCAGACCCCGTAGAAAAGATCAAAGGATCTTCTTGAGATCCTTTTTTTCTGCGCGTAATCTGCTGC
TTGCAAACAAAAAAACCACCGCTACCAGCGGTGGTTTGTTTGCCGGATCAAGAGCTACCAACTCTTTTTC
CGAAGGTAACTGGCTTCAGCAGAGCGCAGATACCAAATACTGTTCTTCTAGTGTAGCCGTAGTTAGGCCA
CCACTTCAAGAACTCTGTAGCACCGCCTACATACCTCGCTCTGCTAATCCTGTTACCAGTGGCTGCTGCC
AGTGGCGATAAGTCGTGTCTTACCGGGTTGGACTCAAGACGATAGTTACCGGATAAGGCGCAGCGGTCGG
GCTGAACGGGGGGTTCGTGCACACAGCCCAGCTTGGAGCGAACGACCTACACCGAACTGAGATACCTACA
GCGTGAGCTATGAGAAAGCGCCACGCTTCCCGAAGGGAGAAAGGCGGACAGGTATCCGGTAAGCGGCAGG
GTCGGAACAGGAGAGCGCACGAGGGAGCTTCCAGGGGGAAACGCCTGGTATCTTTATAGTCCTGTCGGGT
TTCGCCACCTCTGACTTGAGCGTCGATTTTTGTGATGCTCGTCAGGGGGGCGGAGCCTATGGAAAAACGC
CAGCAACGCGGCCTTTTTACGGTTCCTGGCCTTTTGCTGGCCTTTTGCTCACATGTTCTTTCCTGCGTTA
TCCCCTGATTCTGTGGATAACCGTATTACCGCCATGCAT
