>Addgene plasmid #213706 | pTST-EGFP-GPIBY55 | depositor partial sequence | sequence record 416723 | BY55 Nsig-TST-EGFP-GPIBY55-
ATGCTGCTGGAGCCTGGCAGAGGCTGCTGCGCTCTGGCCATCCTGCTGGCCATCGTGGACATCCAGAGCG
GAGGCAGCGCCTGGAGCCACCCTCAGTTCGAGAAAGGAGGAGGCAGCGGCGGCGGAAGCGGAGGCTCCGC
TTGGTCCCACCCACAGTTCGAAAAGCCGGTCGCCACCATGGTGAGCAAGGGCGAGGAGCTGTTCACCGGG
GTGGTGCCCATCCTGGTCGAGCTGGACGGCGACGTAAACGGCCACAAGTTCAGCGTGTCCGGCGAGGGCG
AGGGCGATGCCACCTACGGCAAGCTGACCCTGAAGTTCATCTGCACCACCGGCAAGCTGCCCGTGCCCTG
GCCCACCCTCGTGACCACCCTGACCTACGGCGTGCAGTGCTTCAGCCGCTACCCCGACCACATGAAGCAG
CACGACTTCTTCAAGTCCGCCATGCCCGAAGGCTACGTCCAGGAGCGCACCATCTTCTTCAAGGACGACG
GCAACTACAAGACCCGCGCCGAGGTGAAGTTCGAGGGCGACACCCTGGTGAACCGCATCGAGCTGAAGGG
CATCGACTTCAAGGAGGACGGCAACATCCTGGGGCACAAGCTGGAGTACAACTACAACAGCCACAACGTC
TATATCATGGCCGACAAGCAGAAGAACGGCATCAAGGTGAACTTCAAGATCCGCCACAACATCGAGGACG
GCAGCGTGCAGCTCGCCGACCACTACCAGCAGAACACCCCCATCGGCGACGGCCCCGTGCTGCTGCCCGA
CAACCACTACCTGAGCACCCAGTCCGCCCTGAGCAAAGACCCCAACGAGAAGCGCGATCACATGGTCCTG
CTGGAGTTCGTGACCGCCGCCGGGATCACTCTCGGCATGGACGAGCTGTACAAGTCCGGCCGGACTCAGA
TCCGGCAGCACCTGGAGTTCAGCCACAACGAGGGCACCCTGAGCAGCGGCTTCCTCCAGGAGAAGGTGTG
GGTGATGCTGGTGACCAGCCTGGTGGCTCTCCAGGCCCTGTAG
